>Addgene plasmid #238261 | pRK5_ALFA-EGFP-NPM1 | addgene full sequence | sequence record 474438 | Addgene NGS Result
TTCGAGCTCGCCCGACATTGATTATTGACTAGTTATTAATAGTAATCAATTACGGGGTCATTAGTTCATA
GCCCATATATGGAGTTCCGCGTTACATAACTTACGGTAAATGGCCCGCCTGGCTGACCGCCCAACGACCC
CCGCCCATTGACGTCAATAATGACGTATGTTCCCATAGTAACGCCAATAGGGACTTTCCATTGACGTCAA
TGGGTGGAGTATTTACGGTAAACTGCCCACTTGGCAGTACATCAAGTGTATCATATGCCAAGTACGCCCC
CTATTGACGTCAATGACGGTAAATGGCCCGCCTGGCATTATGCCCAGTACATGACCTTATGGGACTTTCC
TACTTGGCAGTACATCTACGTATTAGTCATCGCTATTACCATGGTGATGCGGTTTTGGCAGTACATCAAT
GGGCGTGGATAGCGGTTTGACTCACGGGGATTTCCAAGTCTCCACCCCATTGACGTCAATGGGAGTTTGT
TTTGGCACCAAAATCAACGGGACTTTCCAAAATGTCGTAACAACTCCGCCCCATTGACGCAAATGGGCGG
TAGGCGTGTACGGTGGGAGGTCTATATAAGCAGAGCTCGTTTAGTGAACCGTCAGATCGCCTGGAGACGC
CATCCACGCTGTTTTGACCTCCATAGAAGACACCGGGACCGATCCAGCCTCCGCGGCCGGGAACGGTGCA
TTGGAACGCGGATTCCCCGTGCCAAGAGTGACGTAAGTACCGCCTATAGAGTCTATAGGCCCACCCCCTT
GGCTTCGTTAGAACGCGGCTACAATTAATACATAACCTTATGTATCATACACATACGATTTAGGTGACAC
TATAGAATAACATCCACTTTGCCTTTCTCTCCACAGGTGTCCACTCCCAGGTCCAACTGCACCTCGGTTC
TATCGATTGAATTCGTACCGGTGCCACCATGCCTTCCAGACTCGAAGAGGAATTGAGAAGGAGATTGACC
GAACCTGGAAGCGGAGTGAGCAAGGGCGAGGAGCTGTTCACCGGGGTGGTGCCCATCCTGGTCGAGCTGG
ACGGCGACGTAAACGGCCACAAGTTCAGCGTGTCCGGCGAGGGCGAGGGCGATGCCACCTACGGCAAGCT
GACCCTGAAGTTCATCTGCACCACCGGCAAGCTGCCCGTGCCCTGGCCCACCCTCGTGACCACCCTGACC
TACGGCGTGCAGTGCTTCAGCCGCTACCCCGACCACATGAAGCAGCACGACTTCTTCAAGTCCGCCATGC
CCGAAGGCTACGTCCAGGAGCGCACCATCTTCTTCAAGGACGACGGCAACTACAAGACCCGCGCCGAGGT
GAAGTTCGAGGGCGACACCCTGGTGAACCGCATCGAGCTGAAGGGCATCGACTTCAAGGAGGACGGCAAC
ATCCTGGGGCACAAGCTGGAGTACAACTACAACAGCCACAACGTCTATATCATGGCCGACAAGCAGAAGA
ACGGCATCAAGGTGAACTTCAAGATCCGCCACAACATCGAGGACGGCAGCGTGCAGCTCGCCGACCACTA
CCAGCAGAACACCCCCATCGGCGACGGCCCCGTGCTGCTGCCCGACAACCACTACCTGAGCACCCAGTCC
GCCCTGAGCAAAGACCCCAACGAGAAGCGCGATCACATGGTCCTGCTGGAGTTCGTGACCGCCGCCGGGA
TCACTCTCGGCATGGACGAGCTGTACAAGATGGAAGATTCGATGGACATGGACATGAGCCCCCTGAGGCC
CCAGAACTATCTTTTCGGTTGTGAACTAAAGGCCGACAAAGATTATCACTTTAAGGTGGATAATGATGAA
AATGAGCACCAGTTATCTTTAAGAACGGTCAGTTTAGGGGCTGGTGCAAAGGATGAGTTGCACATTGTTG
AAGCAGAGGCAATGAATTACGAAGGCAGTCCAATTAAAGTAACACTGGCAACTTTGAAAATGTCTGTACA
GCCAACGGTTTCCCTTGGGGGCTTTGAAATAACACCACCAGTGGTCTTAAGGTTGAAGTGTGGTTCAGGG
CCAGTGCATATTAGTGGACAGCACTTAGTAGCTGTGGAGGAAGATGCAGAGTCAGAAGATGAAGAGGAGG
AGGATGTGAAACTCTTAAGTATATCTGGAAAGCGGTCTGCCCCTGGAGGTGGTAGCAAGGTTCCACAGAA
AAAAGTAAAACTTGCTGCTGATGAAGATGATGACGATGATGATGAAGAGGATGATGATGAAGATGATGAT
GATGATGATTTTGATGATGAGGAAGCTGAAGAAAAAGCGCCAGTGAAGAAATCTATACGAGATACTCCAG
CCAAAAATGCACAAAAGTCAAATCAGAATGGAAAAGACTCAAAACCATCATCAACACCAAGATCAAAAGG
ACAAGAATCCTTCAAGAAACAGGAAAAAACTCCTAAAACACCAAAAGGACCTAGTTCTGTAGAAGACATT
AAAGCAAAAATGCAAGCAAGTATAGAAAAAGGTGGTTCTCTTCCCAAAGTGGAAGCCAAATTCATCAATT
ATGTGAAGAATTGCTTCCGGATGACTGACCAAGAGGCTATTCAAGATCTCTGGCAGTGGAGGAAGTCTCT
TTGAGTCGACCTGCAGAAGCTTGGCCGCCATGGCCCAACTTGTTTATTGCAGCTTATAATGGTTACAAAT
AAAGCAATAGCATCACAAATTTCACAAATAAAGCATTTTTTTCACTGCATTCTAGTTGTGGTTTGTCCAA
ACTCATCAATGTATCTTATCATGTCTGGATCGGGAATTAATTCGGCGCAGCACCATGGCCTGAAATAACC
TCTGAAAGAGGAACTTGGTTAGGTACCTTCTGAGGCGGAAAGAACCAGCTGTGGAATGTGTGTCAGTTAG
GGTGTGGAAAGTCCCCAGGCTCCCCAGCAGGCAGAAGTATGCAAAGCATGCATCTCAATTAGTCAGCAAC
CAGGTGTGGAAAGTCCCCAGGCTCCCCAGCAGGCAGAAGTATGCAAAGCATGCATCTCAATTAGTCAGCA
ACCATAGTCCCGCCCCTAACTCCGCCCATCCCGCCCCTAACTCCGCCCAGTTCCGCCCATTCTCCGCCCC
ATGGCTGACTAATTTTTTTTATTTATGCAGAGGCCGAGGCCGCCTCGGCCTCTGAGCTATTCCAGAAGTA
GTGAGGAGGCTTTTTTGGAGGCCTAGGCTTTTGCAAAAAGCTGTTAACAGCTTGGCACTGGCCGTCGTTT
TACAACGTCGTGACTGGGAAAACCCTGGCGTTACCCAACTTAATCGCCTTGCAGCACATCCCCCTTTCGC
CAGCTGGCGTAATAGCGAAGAGGCCCGCACCGATCGCCCTTCCCAACAGTTGCGCAGCCTGAATGGCGAA
TGGCGCCTGATGCGGTATTTTCTCCTTACGCATCTGTGCGGTATTTCACACCGCATA
[142 nt withheld, positions 3418-3559]
C
[141 nt withheld, positions 3561-3701]
CCTTTGACGTTGGAGTCCACGTTCTTT
[37 nt withheld, positions 3729-3765]
ACCCTATCTCGGGCTATTCTTTTGATTTATAAGGGATTTTGCCGATTTCGGCCTATTGGTTAAAAAATGA
GCTGATTTAACAAAAATTTAACGCGAATTTTAACAAAATATTAACGTTTACAATTTTATGGTGCACTCTC
AGTACAATCTGCTCTGATGCCGCATAGTTAAGCCAGCCCCGACACCCGCCAACACCCGCTGACGCGCCCT
GACGGGCTTGTCTGCTCCCGGCATCCGCTTACAGACAAGCTGTGACCGTCTCCGGGAGCTGCATGTGTCA
GAGGTTTTCACCGTCATCACCGAAACGCGCGAGACGAAAGGGCCTCGTGATACGCCTATTTTTATAGGTT
AATGTCATGATAATAATGGTTTCTTAGACGTCAGGTGGCACTTTTCGGGGAAATGTGCGCGGAACCCCTA
TTTGTTTATTTTTCTAAATACATTCAAATATGTATCCGCTCATGAGACAATAACCCTGATAAATGCTTCA
ATAATATTGAAAAAGGAAGAGTATGAGTATTCAACATTTCCGTGTCGCCCTTATTCCCTTTTTTGCGGCA
TTTTGCCTTCCTGTTTTTGCTCACCCAGAAACGCTGGTGAAAGTAAAAGATGCTGAAGATCAGTTGGGTG
CACGAGTGGGTTACATCGAACTGGATCTCAACAGCGGTAAGATCCTTGAGAGTTTTCGCCCCGAAGAACG
TTTTCCAATGATGAGCACTTTTAAAGTTCTGCTATGTGGCGCGGTATTATCCCGTATTGACGCCGGGCAA
GAGCAACTCGGTCGCCGCATACACTATTCTCAGAATGACTTGGTTGAGTACTCACCAGTCACAGAAAAGC
ATCTTACGGATGGCATGACAGTAAGAGAATTATGCAGTGCTGCCATAACCATGAGTGATAACACTGCGGC
CAACTTACTTCTGACAACGATCGGAGGACCGAAGGAGCTAACCGCTTTTTTGCACAACATGGGGGATCAT
GTAACTCGCCTTGATCGTTGGGAACCGGAGCTGAATGAAGCCATACCAAACGACGAGCGTGACACCACGA
TGCCTGTAGCAATGGCAACAACGTTGCGCAAACTATTAACTGGCGAACTACTTACTCTAGCTTCCCGGCA
ACAATTAATAGACTGGATGGAGGCGGATAAAGTTGCAGGACCACTTCTGCGCTCGGCCCTTCCGGCTGGC
TGGTTTATTGCTGATAAATCTGGAGCCGGTGAGCGTGGGTCTCGCGGTATCATTGCAGCACTGGGGCCAG
ATGGTAAGCCCTCCCGTATCGTAGTTATCTACACGACGGGGAGTCAGGCAACTATGGATGAACGAAATAG
ACAGATCGCTGAGATAGGTGCCTCACTGATTAAGCATTGGTAACTGTCAGACCAAGTTTACTCATATATA
CTTTAGATTGATTTAAAACTTCATTTTTAATTTAAAAGGATCTAGGTGAAGATCCTTTTTGATAATCTCA
TGACCAAAATCCCTTAACGTGAGTTTTCGTTCCACTGAGCGTCAGACCCCGTAGAAAAGATCAAAGGATC
TTCTTGAGATCCTTTTTTTCTGCGCGTAATCTGCTGCTTGCAAACAAAAAAACCACCGCTACCAGCGGTG
GTTTGTTTGCCGGATCAAGAGCTACCAACTCTTTTTCCGAAGGTAACTGGCTTCAGCAGAGCGCAGATAC
CAAATACTGTTCTTCTAGTGTAGCCGTAGTTAGGCCACCACTTCAAGAACTCTGTAGCACCGCCTACATA
CCTCGCTCTGCTAATCCTGTTACCAGTGGCTGCTGCCAGTGGCGATAAGTCGTGTCTTACCGGGTTGGAC
TCAAGACGATAGTTACCGGATAAGGCGCAGCGGTCGGGCTGAACGGGGGGTTCGTGCACACAGCCCAGCT
TGGAGCGAACGACCTACACCGAACTGAGATACCTACAGCGTGAGCTATGAGAAAGCGCCACGCTTCCCGA
AGGGAGAAAGGCGGACAGGTATCCGGTAAGCGGCAGGGTCGGAACAGGAGAGCGCACGAGGGAGCTTCCA
GGGGGAAACGCCTGGTATCTTTATAGTCCTGTCGGGTTTCGCCACCTCTGACTTGAGCGTCGATTTTTGT
GATGCTCGTCAGGGGGGCGGAGCCTATGGAAAAACGCCAGCAACGCGGCCTTTTTACGGTTCCTGGCCTT
TTGCTGGCCTTTTGCTCACATGTTCTTTCCTGCGTTATCCCCTGATTCTGTGGATAACCGTATTACCGCC
TTTGAGTGAGCTGATACCGCTCGCCGCAGCCGAACGACCGAGCGCAGCGAGTCAGTGAGCGAGGAAGCGG
AAGAGCGCCCAATACGCAAACCGCCTCTCCCCGCGCGTTGGCCGATTCATTAATGCAGCTGGCACGACAG
GTTTCCCGACTGGAAAGCGGGCAGTGAGCGCAACGCAATTAATGTGAGTTAGCTCACTCATTAGGCACCC
CAGGCTTTACACTTTATGCTTCCGGCTCGTATGTTGTGTGGAATTGTGAGCGGATAACAATTTCACACAG
GAAACAGCTATGACATGATTACGAATTAA
Features (pLannotate 1.2.2; 21 found; start..end, strand, type, name):
     14..393     +  enhancer       CMV enhancer: human cytomegalovirus immediate early enhancer
    394..597     +  promoter       CMV promoter: human cytomegalovirus (CMV) immediate early promoter
    733..776     +  intron         CMV intron (fragment): modified intron A from human cytomegalovirus
    828..846     +  promoter       SP6 promoter: promoter for bacteriophage SP6 RNA polymerase
    850..887     +  CDS            IgH signal sequence (fragment): signal sequence from the mouse immunoglobulin heavy chain variable region
    996..1709    +  CDS            EGFP: EGFP is a basic (constitutively fluorescent) green fluorescent protein published in 1996, derived from Aequorea victoria. It is reported to be a rapidly-maturing weak dimer with moderate acid sensitivity.
   1710..2591    +  CDS            NPM1: NPM_HUMAN - Also known as NPM. Experimental evidence at protein level: Swiss-Prot protein existence level 1. Involved in diverse cellular processes such as ribosome biogenesis, centrosome duplication, protein chaperoning, histone assembly, cell proliferation, and regulation of tumor suppressors p53/TP53 and ARF. Binds ribosome presumably to drive ribosome nuclear export. Associated with nucleolar ribonucleoprotein structures and bind single-stranded nucleic acids. Acts as a chaperonin for the core histones H3, H2B and H4. Stimulates APEX1 endonuclease activity on apurinic/apyrimidinic (AP) dou
   2627..2761    +  polyA_signal   SV40 poly(A) signal: SV40 polyadenylation signal
   2830..3187    +  promoter       SV40 promoter: SV40 enhancer and early promoter
   3206..3360    +  CDS            lacZα (fragment): LacZα fragment of β-galactosidase; lacZ fragment
   3366..3417    -  misc_feature   bom (fragment): basis of mobility region from pBR322
   3436..3816    +  rep_origin     M13 ori (sequence partly withheld): M13 bacteriophage origin of replication; arrow indicates direction of (+) strand synthesis
   3892..3941    -  misc_feature   bom (fragment): basis of mobility region from pBR322
   4043..4078    -  CDS            rop (fragment): Rop protein, which maintains plasmids at low copy number; rop
   4173..4277    +  promoter       AmpR promoter: bla
   4278..5138    +  CDS            AmpR: β-lactamase; bla; confers resistance to ampicillin, carbenicillin, and related antibiotics
   5309..5897    +  rep_origin     ori: high-copy-number ColE1/pMB1/pBR322/pUC origin of replication
   6080..6172    +  CDS            lacI (fragment): lac repressor; lacI; The lac repressor binds to the lac operator to inhibit transcription in E. coli. This inhibition can be relieved by adding lactose or isopropyl-β-D-thiogalactopyranoside (IPTG).
   6185..6206    +  protein_bind   CAP binding site: CAP binding activates transcription in the presence of cAMP. E. coli catabolite activator protein
   6221..6251    +  promoter       lac promoter: promoter for the E. coli lac operon
   6259..6275    +  protein_bind   lac operator: The lac repressor binds to the lac operator to inhibit transcription in E. coli. This inhibition can be relieved by adding lactose or isopropyl-β-D-thiogalactopyranoside (IPTG). lac repressor encoded by lacI
