[The description below was written by a language model from this plasmid's Addgene catalogue record and pLannotate feature annotations shown in this document.]
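Description:
pRK5_ALFA-EGFP-NPM1 is a 6.3 kb mammalian expression plasmid built on the pRK5 backbone for overexpression of human nucleophosmin (NPM1) carrying N-terminal ALFA and EGFP tags. It is propagated in E. coli as a high-copy plasmid through a ColE1/pUC-type origin and selected with ampicillin via the β-lactamase gene and its own promoter. The backbone also carries an M13 phage origin, along with remnants typical of older cloning vectors: short lacZα, lacI, rop and bom fragments and a lac promoter/operator region. These have no evident role in the intended use.

The expression cassette is driven by the human cytomegalovirus immediate-early enhancer and promoter, followed by a fragment of CMV intron A and an SP6 phage promoter, which could in principle support in vitro transcription. The fusion reading frame places EGFP directly upstream of, and contiguous with, the NPM1 coding sequence, and it ends at an SV40 polyadenylation signal. The ALFA tag, a short epitope recognised by a high-affinity nanobody, is named in the insert but was not annotated by the automated feature caller; it presumably lies in the unannotated stretch just upstream of EGFP. A short match to an IgH signal sequence is also called upstream, but it is only a fragment and may be a backbone remnant. An SV40 enhancer/early promoter region sits downstream of the cassette, and no mammalian selection marker is annotated, which suits transient transfection.

NPM1 is an abundant nucleolar protein, so the fusion should act as a fluorescent marker of nucleoli that can also be targeted through the ALFA tag. The associated publication concerns probing condensate microenvironments.
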