Addgene plasmid #238261: pRK5_ALFA-EGFP-NPM1
Purpose: For overexpression of ALFA-EGFP-NPM1
Depositing lab: Denes Hnisz. Depositing organization: Max Planck Institute for Molecular Genetics. Publication: Probing condensate microenvironments with a micropeptide killswitch. Zhang Y, Stoppelkamp I, Fernandez-Pernas P, Allram M, Charman M, Magalhaes AP, Piedavent-Salomon M, Sommer G, Sung YC, Meyer K, Grams N, Halko E, Dongre S, Meierhofer D, Malszycki M, Ilik IA, Aktas T, Kraushar ML, Vastenhouw N, Weitzman MD, Grebien F, Niskanen H, Hnisz D. Nature. 2025 Jun 4. doi: 10.1038/s41586-025-09141-5. PubMed 40468084.
Backbone
  Vector backbone: pRK5
  Vector type: Mammalian Expression
Growth in bacteria
  Bacterial resistance: Ampicillin, 100 μg/mL
  Growth temperature: 37°C
  Growth strain: DH5alpha
  Copy number: High Copy
Gene/Insert
  Gene/Insert name: ALFA-EGFP-NPM1
  Species: H. sapiens (human)
  Cloning method: Gibson Cloning
Terms and licenses: Academic/Nonprofit Terms; Industry Terms: Not Available to Industry
How to cite: pRK5_ALFA-EGFP-NPM1 was a gift from Denes Hnisz (Addgene plasmid # 238261 ; http://n2t.net/addgene:238261 ; RRID:Addgene_238261)
